>Addgene plasmid #183878 | pX459-HypaCas9-RHOA_sgRNA | addgene full sequence | sequence record 362435 | Addgene NGS Result
GAGGGCCTATTTCCCATGATTCCTTCATATTTGCATATACGATACAAGGCTGTTAGAGAGATAATTGGAA
TTAATTTGACTGTAAACACAAAGATATTAGTACAAAATACGTGACGTAGAAAGTAATAATTTCTTGGGTA
GTTTGCAGTTTTAAAATTATGTTTTAAAATGGACTATCATATGCTTACCGTAACTTGAAAGTATTTCGAT
TTCTTGGCTTTATATATCTTGTGGAAAGGACGAAACACCGAATCACCAGTTTCTTCCGGAGTTTTAGAGC
TAGAAATAGCAAGTTAAAATAAGGCTAGTCCGTTATCAACTTGAAAAAGTGGCACCGAGTCGGTGCTTTT
TTGTTTTAGAGCTAGAAATAGCAAGTTAAAATAAGGCTAGTCCGTTTTTAGCGCGTGCGCCAATTCTGCA
GACAAATGGCTCTAGAGGTACCCGTTACATAACTTACGGTAAATGGCCCGCCTGGCTGACCGCCCAACGA
CCCCCGCCCATTGACGTCAATAGTAACGCCAATAGGGACTTTCCATTGACGTCAATGGGTGGAGTATTTA
CGGTAAACTGCCCACTTGGCAGTACATCAAGTGTATCATATGCCAAGTACGCCCCCTATTGACGTCAATG
ACGGTAAATGGCCCGCCTGGCATTGTGCCCAGTACATGACCTTATGGGACTTTCCTACTTGGCAGTACAT
CTACGTATTAGTCATCGCTATTACCATGGTCGAGGTGAGCCCCACGTTCTGCTTCACTCTCCCCATCTCC
CCCCCCTCCCCACCCCCAATTTTGTATTTATTTATTTTTTAATTATTTTGTGCAGCGATGGGGGCGGGGG
GGGGGGGGGGGCGCGCGCCRGGSGGGGSGGGGSGGGGSGRGGGGSGGGGSGGGGSGAGGCGGAGAGGTGC
GGCGGCAGCCAATCAGAGCGGCGCGCTCCGAAAGTTTCCTTTTATGGCGAGGCGGCGGCGGCGGCGGCCC
TATAAAAAGCGAAGCGCGCGGCGGGCGGGAGTCGCTGCGCGCTGCCTTCGCCCCGTGCCCCGCTCCGCCG
CCGCCTCGCGCCGCCCGCCCCGGCTCTGACTGACCGCGTTACTCCCACAGGTGAGCGGGCGGGACGGCCC
TTCTCCTCCGGGCTGTAATTAGCTGAGCAAGAGGTAAGGGTTTAAGGGATGGTTGGTTGGTGGGGTATTA
ATGTTTAATTACCTGGAGCACCTGCCTGAAATCACTTTTTTTCAGGTTGGACCGGTGCCACCATGGACTA
TAAGGACCACGACGGAGACTACAAGGATCATGATATTGATTACAAAGACGATGACGATAAGATGGCCCCA
AAGAAGAAGCGGAAGGTCGGTATCCACGGAGTCCCAGCAGCCGACAAGAAGTACAGCATCGGCCTGGACA
TCGGCACCAACTCTGTGGGCTGGGCCGTGATCACCGACGAGTACAAGGTGCCCAGCAAGAAATTCAAGGT
GCTGGGCAACACCGACCGGCACAGCATCAAGAAGAACCTGATCGGAGCCCTGCTGTTCGACAGCGGCGAA
ACAGCCGAGGCCACCCGGCTGAAGAGAACCGCCAGAAGAAGATACACCAGACGGAAGAACCGGATCTGCT
ATCTGCAAGAGATCTTCAGCAACGAGATGGCCAAGGTGGACGACAGCTTCTTCCACAGACTGGAAGAGTC
CTTCCTGGTGGAAGAGGATAAGAAGCACGAGCGGCACCCCATCTTCGGCAACATCGTGGACGAGGTGGCC
TACCACGAGAAGTACCCCACCATCTACCACCTGAGAAAGAAACTGGTGGACAGCACCGACAAGGCCGACC
TGCGGCTGATCTATCTGGCCCTGGCCCACATGATCAAGTTCCGGGGCCACTTCCTGATCGAGGGCGACCT
GAACCCCGACAACAGCGACGTGGACAAGCTGTTCATCCAGCTGGTGCAGACCTACAACCAGCTGTTCGAG
GAAAACCCCATCAACGCCAGCGGCGTGGACGCCAAGGCCATCCTGTCTGCCAGACTGAGCAAGAGCAGAC
GGCTGGAAAATCTGATCGCCCAGCTGCCCGGCGAGAAGAAGAATGGCCTGTTCGGAAACCTGATTGCCCT
GAGCCTGGGCCTGACCCCCAACTTCAAGAGCAACTTCGACCTGGCCGAGGATGCCAAACTGCAGCTGAGC
AAGGACACCTACGACGACGACCTGGACAACCTGCTGGCCCAGATCGGCGACCAGTACGCCGACCTGTTTC
TGGCCGCCAAGAACCTGTCCGACGCCATCCTGCTGAGCGACATCCTGAGAGTGAACACCGAGATCACCAA
GGCCCCCCTGAGCGCCTCTATGATCAAGAGATACGACGAGCACCACCAGGACCTGACCCTGCTGAAAGCT
CTCGTGCGGCAGCAGCTGCCTGAGAAGTACAAAGAGATTTTCTTCGACCAGAGCAAGAACGGCTACGCCG
GCTACATTGACGGCGGAGCCAGCCAGGAAGAGTTCTACAAGTTCATCAAGCCCATCCTGGAAAAGATGGA
CGGCACCGAGGAACTGCTCGTGAAGCTGAACAGAGAGGACCTGCTGCGGAAGCAGCGGACCTTCGACAAC
GGCAGCATCCCCCACCAGATCCACCTGGGAGAGCTGCACGCCATTCTGCGGCGGCAGGAAGATTTTTACC
CATTCCTGAAGGACAACCGGGAAAAGATCGAGAAGATCCTGACCTTCCGCATCCCCTACTACGTGGGCCC
TCTGGCCAGGGGAAACAGCAGATTCGCCTGGATGACCAGAAAGAGCGAGGAAACCATCACCCCCTGGAAC
TTCGAGGAAGTGGTGGACAAGGGCGCTTCCGCCCAGAGCTTCATCGAGCGGATGACCAACTTCGATAAGA
ACCTGCCCAACGAGAAGGTGCTGCCCAAGCACAGCCTGCTGTACGAGTACTTCACCGTGTATAACGAGCT
GACCAAAGTGAAATACGTGACCGAGGGAATGAGAAAGCCCGCCTTCCTGAGCGGCGAGCAGAAAAAGGCC
ATCGTGGACCTGCTGTTCAAGACCAACCGGAAAGTGACCGTGAAGCAGCTGAAAGAGGACTACTTCAAGA
AAATCGAGTGCTTCGACTCCGTGGAAATCTCCGGCGTGGAAGATCGGTTCAACGCCTCCCTGGGCACATA
CCACGATCTGCTGAAAATTATCAAGGACAAGGACTTCCTGGACAATGAGGAAAACGAGGACATTCTGGAA
GATATCGTGCTGACCCTGACACTGTTTGAGGACAGAGAGATGATCGAGGAACGGCTGAAAACCTATGCCC
ACCTGTTCGACGACAAAGTGATGAAGCAGCTGAAGCGGCGGAGATACACCGGCTGGGGCAGGCTGAGCCG
GAAGCTGATCAACGGCATCCGGGACAAGCAGTCCGGCAAGACAATCCTGGATTTCCTGAAGTCCGACGGC
TTCGCCAACAGAGCCTTCGCGGCGCTGATCGCCGACGACAGCCTGACCTTTAAAGAGGACATCCAGAAAG
CCCAGGTGTCCGGCCAGGGCGATAGCCTGCACGAGCACATTGCCAATCTGGCCGGCAGCCCCGCCATTAA
GAAGGGCATCCTGCAGACAGTGAAGGTGGTGGACGAGCTCGTGAAAGTGATGGGCCGGCACAAGCCCGAG
AACATCGTGATCGAAATGGCCAGAGAGAACCAGACCACCCAGAAGGGACAGAAGAACAGCCGCGAGAGAA
TGAAGCGGATCGAAGAGGGCATCAAAGAGCTGGGCAGCCAGATCCTGAAAGAACACCCCGTGGAAAACAC
CCAGCTGCAGAACGAGAAGCTGTACCTGTACTACCTGCAGAATGGGCGGGATATGTACGTGGACCAGGAA
CTGGACATCAACCGGCTGTCCGACTACGATGTGGACCATATCGTGCCTCAGAGCTTTCTGAAGGACGACT
CCATCGACAACAAGGTGCTGACCAGAAGCGACAAGAACCGGGGCAAGAGCGACAACGTGCCCTCCGAAGA
GGTCGTGAAGAAGATGAAGAACTACTGGCGGCAGCTGCTGAACGCCAAGCTGATTACCCAGAGAAAGTTC
GACAATCTGACCAAGGCCGAGAGAGGCGGCCTGAGCGAACTGGATAAGGCCGGCTTCATCAAGAGACAGC
TGGTGGAAACCCGGCAGATCACAAAGCACGTGGCACAGATCCTGGACTCCCGGATGAACACTAAGTACGA
CGAGAATGACAAGCTGATCCGGGAAGTGAAAGTGATCACCCTGAAGTCCAAGCTGGTGTCCGATTTCCGG
AAGGATTTCCAGTTTTACAAAGTGCGCGAGATCAACAACTACCACCACGCCCACGACGCCTACCTGAACG
CCGTCGTGGGAACCGCCCTGATCAAAAAGTACCCTAAGCTGGAAAGCGAGTTCGTGTACGGCGACTACAA
GGTGTACGACGTGCGGAAGATGATCGCCAAGAGCGAGCAGGAAATCGGCAAGGCTACCGCCAAGTACTTC
TTCTACAGCAACATCATGAACTTTTTCAAGACCGAGATTACCCTGGCCAACGGCGAGATCCGGAAGCGGC
CTCTGATCGAGACAAACGGCGAAACCGGGGAGATCGTGTGGGATAAGGGCCGGGATTTTGCCACCGTGCG
GAAAGTGCTGAGCATGCCCCAAGTGAATATCGTGAAAAAGACCGAGGTGCAGACAGGCGGCTTCAGCAAA
GAGTCTATCCTGCCCAAGAGGAACAGCGATAAGCTGATCGCCAGAAAGAAGGACTGGGACCCTAAGAAGT
ACGGCGGCTTCGACAGCCCCACCGTGGCCTATTCTGTGCTGGTGGTGGCCAAAGTGGAAAAGGGCAAGTC
CAAGAAACTGAAGAGTGTGAAAGAGCTGCTGGGGATCACCATCATGGAAAGAAGCAGCTTCGAGAAGAAT
CCCATCGACTTTCTGGAAGCCAAGGGCTACAAAGAAGTGAAAAAGGACCTGATCATCAAGCTGCCTAAGT
ACTCCCTGTTCGAGCTGGAAAACGGCCGGAAGAGAATGCTGGCCTCTGCCGGCGAACTGCAGAAGGGAAA
CGAACTGGCCCTGCCCTCCAAATATGTGAACTTCCTGTACCTGGCCAGCCACTATGAGAAGCTGAAGGGC
TCCCCCGAGGATAATGAGCAGAAACAGCTGTTTGTGGAACAGCACAAGCACTACCTGGACGAGATCATCG
AGCAGATCAGCGAGTTCTCCAAGAGAGTGATCCTGGCCGACGCTAATCTGGACAAAGTGCTGTCCGCCTA
CAACAAGCACCGGGATAAGCCCATCAGAGAGCAGGCCGAGAATATCATCCACCTGTTTACCCTGACCAAT
CTGGGAGCCCCTGCCGCCTTCAAGTACTTTGACACCACCATCGACCGGAAGAGGTACACCAGCACCAAAG
AGGTGCTGGACGCCACCCTGATCCACCAGAGCATCACCGGCCTGTACGAGACACGGATCGACCTGTCTCA
GCTGGGAGGCGACAAAAGGCCGGCGGCCACGAAAAAGGCCGGCCAGGCAAAAAAGAAAAAGGAATTCGGC
AGTGGAGAGGGCAGAGGAAGTCTGCTAACATGCGGTGACGTCGAGGAGAATCCTGGCCCAATGACCGAGT
ACAAGCCCACGGTGCGCCTCGCCACCCGCGACGACGTCCCCAGGGCCGTACGCACCCTCGCCGCCGCGTT
CGCCGACTACCCCGCCACGCGCCACACCGTCGATCCGGACCGCCACATCGAGCGGGTCACCGAGCTGCAA
GAACTCTTCCTCACGCGCGTCGGGCTCGACATCGGCAAGGTGTGGGTCGCGGACGACGGCGCCGCGGTGG
CGGTCTGGACCACGCCGGAGAGCGTCGAAGCGGGGGCGGTGTTCGCCGAGATCGGCCCGCGCATGGCCGA
GTTGAGCGGTTCCCGGCTGGCCGCGCAGCAACAGATGGAAGGCCTCCTGGCGCCGCACCGGCCCAAGGAG
CCCGCGTGGTTCCTGGCCACCGTCGGAGTCTCGCCCGACCACCAGGGCAAGGGTCTGGGCAGCGCCGTCG
TGCTCCCCGGAGTGGAGGCGGCCGAGCGCGCCGGGGTGCCCGCCTTCCTGGAGACCTCCGCGCCCCGCAA
CCTCCCCTTCTACGAGCGGCTCGGCTTCACCGTCACCGCCGACGTCGAGGTGCCCGAAGGACCGCGCACC
TGGTGCATGACCCGCAAGCCCGGTGCCTGAGAATTCTAACTAGAGCTCGCTGATCAGCCTCGACTGTGCC
TTCTAGTTGCCAGCCATCTGTTGTTTGCCCCTCCCCCGTGCCTTCCTTGACCCTGGAAGGTGCCACTCCC
ACTGTCCTTTCCTAATAAAATGAGGAAATTGCATCGCATTGTCTGAGTAGGTGTCATTCTATTCTGGGGG
GTGGGGTGGGGCAGGACAGCAAGGGGGAGGATTGGGAAGAGAATAGCAGGCATGCTGGGGAGCGGCCGCA
GGAACCCCTAGTGATGGAGTTGGCCACTCCCTCTCTGCGCGCTCGCTCGCTCACTGAGGCCGGGCGACCA
AAGGTCGCCCGACGCCCGGGCTTTGCCCGGGCGGCCTCAGTGAGCGAGCGAGCGCGCAGCTGCCTGCAGG
GGCGCCTGATGCGGTATTTTCTCCTTACGCATCTGTGCGGTATTTCACACCGCATA
[95 nt withheld, positions 6637-6731]
T
[46 nt withheld, positions 6733-6778]
C
[141 nt withheld, positions 6780-6920]
CCTTTGACGTTGGAGTCCACGTTCTTT
[37 nt withheld, positions 6948-6984]
ACTCTATCTCGGGCTATTCTTTTGATTTATAAGGGATTTTGCCGATTTCGGTCTATTGGTTAAAAAATGA
GCTGATTTAACAAAAATTTAACGCGAATTTTAACAAAATATTAACGTTTACAATTTTATGGTGCACTCTC
AGTACAATCTGCTCTGATGCCGCATAGTTAAGCCAGCCCCGACACCCGCCAACACCCGCTGACGCGCCCT
GACGGGCTTGTCTGCTCCCGGCATCCGCTTACAGACAAGCTGTGACCGTCTCCGGGAGCTGCATGTGTCA
GAGGTTTTCACCGTCATCACCGAAACGCGCGAGACGAAAGGGCCTCGTGATACGCCTATTTTTATAGGTT
AATGTCATGATAATAATGGTTTCTTAGACGTCAGGTGGCACTTTTCGGGGAAATGTGCGCGGAACCCCTA
TTTGTTTATTTTTCTAAATACATTCAAATATGTATCCGCTCATGAGACAATAACCCTGATAAATGCTTCA
ATAATATTGAAAAAGGAAGAGTATGAGTATTCAACATTTCCGTGTCGCCCTTATTCCCTTTTTTGCGGCA
TTTTGCCTTCCTGTTTTTGCTCACCCAGAAACGCTGGTGAAAGTAAAAGATGCTGAAGATCAGTTGGGTG
CACGAGTGGGTTACATCGAACTGGATCTCAACAGCGGTAAGATCCTTGAGAGTTTTCGCCCCGAAGAACG
TTTTCCAATGATGAGCACTTTTAAAGTTCTGCTATGTGGCGCGGTATTATCCCGTATTGACGCCGGGCAA
GAGCAACTCGGTCGCCGCATACACTATTCTCAGAATGACTTGGTTGAGTACTCACCAGTCACAGAAAAGC
ATCTTACGGATGGCATGACAGTAAGAGAATTATGCAGTGCTGCCATAACCATGAGTGATAACACTGCGGC
CAACTTACTTCTGACAACGATCGGAGGACCGAAGGAGCTAACCGCTTTTTTGCACAACATGGGGGATCAT
GTAACTCGCCTTGATCGTTGGGAACCGGAGCTGAATGAAGCCATACCAAACGACGAGCGTGACACCACGA
TGCCTGTAGCAATGGCAACAACGTTGCGCAAACTATTAACTGGCGAACTACTTACTCTAGCTTCCCGGCA
ACAATTAATAGACTGGATGGAGGCGGATAAAGTTGCAGGACCACTTCTGCGCTCGGCCCTTCCGGCTGGC
TGGTTTATTGCTGATAAATCTGGAGCCGGTGAGCGTGGAAGCCGCGGTATCATTGCAGCACTGGGGCCAG
ATGGTAAGCCCTCCCGTATCGTAGTTATCTACACGACGGGGAGTCAGGCAACTATGGATGAACGAAATAG
ACAGATCGCTGAGATAGGTGCCTCACTGATTAAGCATTGGTAACTGTCAGACCAAGTTTACTCATATATA
CTTTAGATTGATTTAAAACTTCATTTTTAATTTAAAAGGATCTAGGTGAAGATCCTTTTTGATAATCTCA
TGACCAAAATCCCTTAACGTGAGTTTTCGTTCCACTGAGCGTCAGACCCCGTAGAAAAGATCAAAGGATC
TTCTTGAGATCCTTTTTTTCTGCGCGTAATCTGCTGCTTGCAAACAAAAAAACCACCGCTACCAGCGGTG
GTTTGTTTGCCGGATCAAGAGCTACCAACTCTTTTTCCGAAGGTAACTGGCTTCAGCAGAGCGCAGATAC
CAAATACTGTTCTTCTAGTGTAGCCGTAGTTAGGCCACCACTTCAAGAACTCTGTAGCACCGCCTACATA
CCTCGCTCTGCTAATCCTGTTACCAGTGGCTGCTGCCAGTGGCGATAAGTCGTGTCTTACCGGGTTGGAC
TCAAGACGATAGTTACCGGATAAGGCGCAGCGGTCGGGCTGAACGGGGGGTTCGTGCACACAGCCCAGCT
TGGAGCGAACGACCTACACCGAACTGAGATACCTACAGCGTGAGCTATGAGAAAGCGCCACGCTTCCCGA
AGGGAGAAAGGCGGACAGGTATCCGGTAAGCGGCAGGGTCGGAACAGGAGAGCGCACGAGGGAGCTTCCA
GGGGGAAACGCCTGGTATCTTTATAGTCCTGTCGGGTTTCGCCACCTCTGACTTGAGCGTCGATTTTTGT
GATGCTCGTCAGGGGGGCGGAGCCTATGGAAAAACGCCAGCAACGCGGCCTTTTTACGGTTCCTGGCCTT
TTGCTGGCCTTTTGCTCACATGT
Features (pLannotate 1.2.2; 20 found; start..end, strand, type, name):
      1..241     +  promoter       U6 promoter: RNA polymerase III promoter for human U6 snRNA
    251..270     -  CDS            RhoA (fragment): human Rho family small GTPase RhoA
    271..346     +  misc_RNA       gRNA scaffold: guide RNA scaffold for the Streptococcus pyogenes CRISPR/Cas9 system
    353..396     +  misc_RNA       gRNA scaffold (fragment): guide RNA scaffold for the Streptococcus pyogenes CRISPR/Cas9 system
    443..728     +  enhancer       CMV enhancer: human cytomegalovirus immediate early enhancer; contains an 18-bp deletion relative to the standard CMV enhancer
    730..1007    +  promoter       chicken β-actin promoter: No description available
   1008..1235    +  intron         hybrid intron: hybrid between chicken β-actin (CBA) and minute virus of mice (MMV) introns (Gray et al., 2011)
   1373..2974    +  CDS            Cas9(N): N-terminal portion of Streptococcus pyogenes Cas9 (Zetsche et al., 2015)
   2975..5473    +  CDS            Cas9(C): C-terminal portion of Streptococcus pyogenes Cas9 (Zetsche et al., 2015)
   5474..5521    +  CDS            nucleoplasmin NLS: bipartite nuclear localization signal from nucleoplasmin
   5591..6190    +  CDS            PuroR (fragment): puromycin N-acetyltransferase; pac from Streptomyces; confers resistance to puromycin
   6224..6335    +  polyA_signal   bGH poly(A) signal: bovine growth hormone polyadenylation signal
   6440..6580    +  repeat_region  AAV2 ITR: inverted terminal repeat of adeno-associated virus serotype 2 inverted
   6585..6636    -  misc_feature   bom (fragment): basis of mobility region from pBR322
   6655..7110    +  rep_origin     f1 ori (sequence partly withheld): f1 bacteriophage origin of replication; arrow indicates direction of (+) strand synthesis
   7111..7160    -  misc_feature   bom (fragment): basis of mobility region from pBR322
   7262..7297    -  CDS            rop (fragment): Rop protein, which maintains plasmids at low copy number; rop
   7392..7496    +  promoter       AmpR promoter: bla
   7497..8357    +  CDS            AmpR: β-lactamase; bla; confers resistance to ampicillin, carbenicillin, and related antibiotics
   8528..9116    +  rep_origin     ori: high-copy-number ColE1/pMB1/pBR322/pUC origin of replication
