[The description below was written by a language model from this plasmid's Addgene catalogue record and pLannotate feature annotations shown in this document.]
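Description:
pX459-HypaCas9-RHOA_sgRNA is an all-in-one mammalian CRISPR expression plasmid of about 9.2 kb, built on the pX459V2.0-HypaCas9 backbone. It delivers both a guide RNA and a Cas9 nuclease to human cells by transfection. In bacteria it is maintained as a high-copy plasmid through a ColE1/pUC-type origin and selected with ampicillin (β-lactamase under its own promoter). An f1 phage origin is also present. The single AAV2 ITR and the small bom and rop fragments in the annotation appear to be backbone remnants rather than functional elements.

The plasmid carries two expression units. A human U6 RNA polymerase III promoter drives a 20-nt spacer targeting human RHOA, fused to the Streptococcus pyogenes guide RNA scaffold. The spacer was inserted between BbsI sites that were destroyed during cloning, and the annotation software reads it as a short reverse-strand RhoA coding fragment. Downstream, a CMV enhancer, chicken β-actin promoter and hybrid intron drive S. pyogenes Cas9, which the software annotates as two contiguous halves. According to the backbone name this is the HypaCas9 variant, known as a high-fidelity form of the enzyme, although the feature table does not show the individual mutations. Cas9 is followed by a nucleoplasmin nuclear localization signal, a puromycin N-acetyltransferase coding sequence and a bGH polyadenylation signal. The linker joining Cas9 to the puromycin marker is not annotated. Puromycin allows enrichment of transfected cells.

The stated purpose is to cut near the start of the RHOA coding region so that endogenous RhoA can be tagged at its N-terminus in human cells. This would presumably require a separate homology-directed repair template, which is not part of this record.
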