Addgene plasmid #183878: pX459-HypaCas9-RHOA_sgRNA
Purpose: pX459V2.0-HypaCas9 plasmid with RHOA sgRNA for N-terminal tagging of RhoA in human cells.
Depositing lab: Alisa Piekny. Publication: Cytokinetic diversity in mammalian cells is revealed by the characterization of endogenous anillin, Ect2 and RhoA. Husser MC, Ozugergin I, Resta T, Martin VJJ, Piekny AJ. Open Biol. 2022 Nov;12(11):220247. doi: 10.1098/rsob.220247. Epub 2022 Nov 23. PubMed 36416720.
Backbone
  Vector backbone: pX459V2.0-HypaCas9
  Total vector size (bp): 9178
  Vector type: Mammalian Expression, CRISPR
  Selectable markers: Puromycin
Growth in bacteria
  Bacterial resistance: Ampicillin, 100 μg/mL
  Growth temperature: 37°C
  Growth strain: NEB Stable
  Copy number: High Copy
Gene/Insert
  Gene/Insert name: RHOA sgRNA spacer (alt name: Ras homolog family member A)
  gRNA/shRNA sequence: AATCACCAGTTTCTTCCGGA
  Species: H. sapiens (human)
  Entrez Gene: RHOA (a.k.a. ARH12, ARHA, EDFAOB, RHO12, RHOH12)
  Promoter: U6
  Cloning method: Restriction Enzyme; 5′ cloning site BbsI (destroyed during cloning); 3′ cloning site BbsI (destroyed during cloning)
  Sequencing primers: 5′ gagggcctatttcccatgattcc; 3′ ggccatttaccgtaagttatgtaacg
Terms and licenses: Academic/Nonprofit Terms; Industry Terms: Not Available to Industry
How to cite: pX459-HypaCas9-RHOA_sgRNA was a gift from Alisa Piekny (Addgene plasmid # 183878 ; http://n2t.net/addgene:183878 ; RRID:Addgene_183878)
